Addgene plasmid #107523: FoxFTVC+bpFOG_Cdkn1b.a
Purpose: Negative regulator of cell cycle progression by G1/S transition inhibition
Depositing lab: Lionel Christiaen. Depositing organization: New York University. Publication: An FGF-driven feed-forward circuit patterns the cardiopharyngeal mesoderm in space and time. Razy-Krajka F, Gravez B, Kaplan N, Racioppi C, Wang W, Christiaen L. Elife. 2018 Feb 6;7. pii: 29656. doi: 10.7554/eLife.29656. PubMed 29431097.
Backbone
  Vector backbone: pCESA
  Backbone size w/o insert (bp): 2600
  Total vector size (bp): 3632
Growth in bacteria
  Bacterial resistance: Ampicillin, 100 μg/mL
  Growth temperature: 37°C
  Growth strain: DH5alpha
  Copy number: Unknown
Gene/Insert
  Gene/Insert name: Cdkn1b.a (alt name: Cdkn1b (G1/S transition inhibitor))
  Insert size (bp): 489
  Promoter: TVC-specific FoxF enhancer (FoxFTVC+bpFOG)
  Cloning method: Restriction Enzyme; 5′ cloning site AscI (unknown if destroyed); 3′ cloning site NotI (unknown if destroyed)
  Sequencing primers: 5′ cattaacctataaaaataggcgtatca; 3′ ggatttccttacgcgaaatacg
Terms and licenses: Academic/Nonprofit Terms; Industry Terms: Not Available to Industry
How to cite: FoxFTVC+bpFOG_Cdkn1b.a was a gift from Lionel Christiaen (Addgene plasmid # 107523 ; http://n2t.net/addgene:107523 ; RRID:Addgene_107523)
