[The description below was written by a language model from this plasmid's Addgene catalogue record and pLannotate feature annotations shown in this document.]
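Description:
FoxFTVC+bpFOG_Cdkn1b.a is a small (about 3.6 kb) tissue-specific expression plasmid built on the pCESA backbone. It is propagated in E. coli through a high-copy ColE1/pUC-type origin and selected with ampicillin via the β-lactamase gene and its native promoter. The payload is a 489 bp Cdkn1b.a coding sequence, a cyclin-dependent kinase inhibitor that blocks the G1/S transition. It is placed under a TVC-specific FoxF enhancer, which the construct name indicates is combined with a "bpFOG" element, presumably a basal promoter. The source species of the insert and the intended host organism are not stated in the catalogue fields, although the associated study concerns patterning of the cardiopharyngeal mesoderm. AscI and NotI are recorded as the 5′ and 3′ cloning sites.

Two sequence records are annotated, a depositor sequence and a sequencing-derived one. They differ by only a few bases in length and give the same seven features at slightly offset coordinates. Neither annotation detects the enhancer/promoter or the Cdkn1b.a open reading frame, so roughly the first 1.1 kb, where these are expected to lie, is unannotated. Downstream of that region sit a short lacY fragment and an SV40 polyadenylation signal, which would provide 3′ end processing for the transcript. A reverse-oriented T7 promoter and a small lacI fragment follow, and the lacY and lacI pieces appear to be backbone remnants rather than functional genes.

According to the record, the plasmid serves as a negative regulator of cell cycle progression. It allows division to be inhibited at G1/S specifically in cells where the FoxF TVC enhancer is active, so that the dependence of cell fate patterning on cell cycle progression can be tested.
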