Features (pLannotate 1.2.2; 7 found; start..end, strand, type, name):
   1146..1358    +  CDS            lacY (fragment): LACY_ECOLI - Experimental evidence at protein level: Swiss-Prot protein existence level 1. Responsible for transport of beta-galactosides into the cell, with the concomitant import of a proton (symport system). Can transport lactose, melibiose, lactulose or the analog methyl-1-thio-beta,D- galactopyranoside (TMG), but not sucrose or fructose (PubMed:1848449, PubMed:18177889, PubMed:22106930). The substrate specificity is directed toward the galactopyranosyl moiety of the substrate (PubMed:22106930). From Escherichia coli (strain K12).
   1358..1492    +  polyA_signal   SV40 poly(A) signal: SV40 polyadenylation signal
   1529..1547    -  promoter       T7 promoter: promoter for bacteriophage T7 RNA polymerase
   1569..1622    -  CDS            lacI (fragment): lac repressor; lacI; The lac repressor binds to the lac operator to inhibit transcription in E. coli. This inhibition can be relieved by adding lactose or isopropyl-β-D-thiogalactopyranoside (IPTG).
   1805..2393    -  rep_origin     ori: high-copy-number ColE1/pMB1/pBR322/pUC origin of replication
   2564..3424    -  CDS            AmpR: β-lactamase; bla; confers resistance to ampicillin, carbenicillin, and related antibiotics
   3425..3529    -  promoter       AmpR promoter: bla
>Addgene plasmid #107523 | FoxFTVC+bpFOG_Cdkn1b.a | depositor full sequence | sequence record 202812 | FoxFTVC+bpFOG_Cdkn1b.a sequence 3632 bps
GGCGCGCCGCGTTGTATCTTTCGTTAAGTGCTGGCGTCGAGCAGGGCTAACCTCATTTCGATTTGACGAT
TCGGGTAAAACCGAGCGATGGACAGGACCTGGAAATGGGAAAGGCTTACTAGAATCAGGGTCGAACGAGA
TAAGAAGATCAGGATTCGCAAATTAGCACTTGGCTTTTTTACGTAGAAACATAGGATGTCCGCTGAGCCC
CTTATATATACGTAGTACGAATCACCGGCCTGGCGTTGTATAAGCGAGACCAGCGTGGACGAAAAGGTAA
TTGTTTCCGAATGGATCGCGTTCTCTAGAGGATCCGGCAAAGCTTCGTGTATTGTACCGGCCCATTGTCA
ATCATGCAAACTTGATATTATATTGACAAGAGAAGAAGGCAGTTTAAATTAAAACTCTAAAGTAGAGAGA
CATTAATCTCAGCTGACAAGGCAGGTGGTCACAGTAAGTTCATTTAAATAGTTGGCCAACAATAGCCTTT
CCAAGAAAGTATTTTTGTTCCAGGTCTATACAAAAATAACACACAAGCGGCCGCAACCATGGCGGACAAA
AAACCCCCGGTTCGACAGCTCCAAAAACTCCCAGGAGTGCGGTCTGCGCGGAGAAATTTATTTGGTCGAG
ATGATAGAATTGTGGACGATTTAGAAAGAGACGCTGAAGAGTTGAACAGTAAAGAACAAAAACGATTCTC
GGACACCTGGAACTTTGATGCAGCCAATACCCAACCATTAGATGGCAGATTTGAATGGGACACCGGCGTT
CCGCTGAATCAACGAACTCGACTATTGCATGTTCCCCCGATTGGTAATGCAGATTCACATAACGATAGTG
AGCTTGTAGAAGTTAACAACTCAACAGAATCAAAAAATGAAGAGTTGCCACCTACGGGGAATTCCTCTTC
TGTGGGCTCATGTGGATCTTCGGAAAATCAAAGTAAAAGAAGGAAACTATCTTCAGAATCAACTGACGAC
CATGTACCCGCTACATCGAAGTCGCCCCGACTGTGACGTCATACTGTGCCACGGAATGAATTCCAGCTGA
GCGCCGGTCGCTACCATTACCAGTTGGTCTGGTGTCAAAAATAATAATAACCGGGCAGGCCATGTCTGCC
CGTATTTCGCGTAAGGAAATCCATTATGTACTATTTAAAAAACACAAACTTTTGGATGTTCGGTTTATTC
TTTTTCTTTTACTTTTTTATCATGGGAGCCTACTTCCCGTTTTTCCCGATTTGGCTACATGACATCAACC
ATATCAGCAAAAGTGATACGGGTATTATTTTTGCCGCTATTTCTCTGTTCTCGCTATTATTCCAACCGCT
GTTTGGTCTGCTTTCTGACAAACTCGGAACTTGTTTATTGCAGCTTATAATGGTTACAAATAAAGCAATA
GCATCACAAATTTCACAAATAAAGCATTTTTTTCACTGCATTCTAGTTGTGGTTTGTCCAAACTCATCAA
TGTATCTTATCATGTCTGGATCGACAAAGTCAAAGCGGCCATCAGATCTGCCGGTCTCCCTATAGTGAGT
CGTATTAATTTCGATAAGCCAGGTTAACCTGCATTAATGAATCGGCCAACGCGCGGGGAGAGGCGGTTTG
CGTATTGGGCGCTCTTCCGCTTCCTCGCTCACTGACTCGCTGCGCTCGGTCGTTCGGCTGCGGCGAGCGG
TATCAGCTCACTCAAAGGCGGTAATACGGTTATCCACAGAATCAGGGGATAACGCAGGAAAGAACATGTG
AGCAAAAGGCCAGCAAAAGGCCAGGAACCGTAAAAAGGCCGCGTTGCTGGCGTTTTTCCATAGGCTCCGC
CCCCCTGACGAGCATCACAAAAATCGACGCTCAAGTCAGAGGTGGCGAAACCCGACAGGACTATAAAGAT
ACCAGGCGTTTCCCCCTGGAAGCTCCCTCGTGCGCTCTCCTGTTCCGACCCTGCCGCTTACCGGATACCT
GTCCGCCTTTCTCCCTTCGGGAAGCGTGGCGCTTTCTCAATGCTCACGCTGTAGGTATCTCAGTTCGGTG
TAGGTCGTTCGCTCCAAGCTGGGCTGTGTGCACGAACCCCCCGTTCAGCCCGACCGCTGCGCCTTATCCG
GTAACTATCGTCTTGAGTCCAACCCGGTAAGACACGACTTATCGCCACTGGCAGCAGCCACTGGTAACAG
GATTAGCAGAGCGAGGTATGTAGGCGGTGCTACAGAGTTCTTGAAGTGGTGGCCTAACTACGGCTACACT
AGAAGGACAGTATTTGGTATCTGCGCTCTGCTGAAGCCAGTTACCTTCGGAAAAAGAGTTGGTAGCTCTT
GATCCGGCAAACAAACCACCGCTGGTAGCGGTGGTTTTTTTGTTTGCAAGCAGCAGATTACGCGCAGAAA
AAAAGGATCTCAAGAAGATCCTTTGATCTTTTCTACGGGGTCTGACGCTCAGTGGAACGAAAACTCACGT
TAAGGGATTTTGGTCATGAGATTATCAAAAAGGATCTTCACCTAGATCCTTTTAAATTAAAAATGAAGTT
TTAAATCAATCTAAAGTATATATGAGTAAACTTGGTCTGACAGTTACCAATGCTTAATCAGTGAGGCACC
TATCTCAGCGATCTGTCTATTTCGTTCATCCATAGTTGCCTGACTCCCCGTCGTGTAGATAACTACGATA
CGGGAGGGCTTACCATCTGGCCCCAGTGCTGCAATGATACCGCGAGACCCACGCTCACCGGCTCCAGATT
TATCAGCAATAAACCAGCCAGCCGGAAGGGCCGAGCGCAGAAGTGGTCCTGCAACTTTATCCGCCTCCAT
CCAGTCTATTAATTGTTGCCGGGAAGCTAGAGTAAGTAGTTCGCCAGTTAATAGTTTGCGCAACGTTGTT
GCCATTGCTACAGGCATCGTGGTGTCACGCTCGTCGTTTGGTATGGCTTCATTCAGCTCCGGTTCCCAAC
GATCAAGGCGAGTTACATGATCCCCCATGTTGTGCAAAAAAGCGGTTAGCTCCTTCGGTCCTCCGATCGT
TGTCAGAAGTAAGTTGGCCGCAGTGTTATCACTCATGGTTATGGCAGCACTGCATAATTCTCTTACTGTC
ATGCCATCCGTAAGATGCTTTTCTGTGACTGGTGAGTACTCAACCAAGTCATTCTGAGAATAGTGTATGC
GGCGACCGAGTTGCTCTTGCCCGGCGTCAATACGGGATAATACCGCGCCACATAGCAGAACTTTAAAAGT
GCTCATCATTGGAAAACGTTCTTCGGGGCGAAAACTCTCAAGGATCTTACCGCTGTTGAGATCCAGTTCG
ATGTAACCCACTCGTGCACCCAACTGATCTTCAGCATCTTTTACTTTCACCAGCGTTTCTGGGTGAGCAA
AAACAGGAAGGCAAAATGCCGCAAAAAAGGGAATAAGGGCGACACGGAAATGTTGAATACTCATACTCTT
CCTTTTTCAATATTATTGAAGCATTTATCAGGGTTATTGTCTCATGAGCGGATACATATTTGAATGTATT
TAGAAAAATAAACAAATAGGGGTTCCGCGCACATTTCCCCGAAAAGTGCCACCTGACGTCTAAGAAACCA
TTATTATCATGACATTAACCTATAAAAATAGGCGTATCACGAGGCCCTTACGTATTAATTAA
