Features (pLannotate 1.2.2; 7 found; start..end, strand, type, name):
   1134..1346    +  CDS            lacY (fragment): LACY_ECOLI - Experimental evidence at protein level: Swiss-Prot protein existence level 1. Responsible for transport of beta-galactosides into the cell, with the concomitant import of a proton (symport system). Can transport lactose, melibiose, lactulose or the analog methyl-1-thio-beta,D- galactopyranoside (TMG), but not sucrose or fructose (PubMed:1848449, PubMed:18177889, PubMed:22106930). The substrate specificity is directed toward the galactopyranosyl moiety of the substrate (PubMed:22106930). From Escherichia coli (strain K12).
   1346..1480    +  polyA_signal   SV40 poly(A) signal: SV40 polyadenylation signal
   1517..1535    -  promoter       T7 promoter: promoter for bacteriophage T7 RNA polymerase
   1557..1610    -  CDS            lacI (fragment): lac repressor; lacI; The lac repressor binds to the lac operator to inhibit transcription in E. coli. This inhibition can be relieved by adding lactose or isopropyl-β-D-thiogalactopyranoside (IPTG).
   1793..2381    -  rep_origin     ori: high-copy-number ColE1/pMB1/pBR322/pUC origin of replication
   2552..3412    -  CDS            AmpR: β-lactamase; bla; confers resistance to ampicillin, carbenicillin, and related antibiotics
   3413..3517    -  promoter       AmpR promoter: bla
>Addgene plasmid #107523 | FoxFTVC+bpFOG_Cdkn1b.a | addgene full sequence | sequence record 207237 | Addgene NGS Result
GCGTTGTATCTTTCGTTAAGTGCTGGCGTCGAGCAGGGCTAACCTCATTTCGATTTGACGATTCGGGTAA
AACCGAGCGATGGACAGGACCTGGAAATGGGAAAGGCTTACTAGAATCAGGGTCGAACGAGATAAGAAGA
TCAGGATTCGCAAATTAGCACTTGGCTTTTTTACGTAGAAACATAGGATGTCCGCTGAGCCCCTTATATA
TACGTAGTACGAATCACCGGCCTGGCGTTGTATAAGCGAGACCAGCGTGGACGAAAAGGTAATTGTTTCC
GAATGGATCGCGTTCTCTAGAGGATCCGGCAAAGCTTCGTGTATTGTACCGGCCCATTGTCAATCATGCA
AACTTGATATTATATTGACAAGAGAAGAAGGCAGTTTAAATTAAAACTCTAAAGTAGAGAGACATTAATC
TCAGCTGACAAGGCAGGTGGTCACAGTAAGTTCATTTAAATAGTTGGCCAACAATAGCCTTTCCAAGAAA
GTATTTTTGTTCCAGGTCTATACAAAAATAACACACAAGCGGCCGCAACCATGGCGGACAAAAAACCCCC
GGTTCGACAGCTCCAAAAACTCCCAGGAGTGCGGTCTGCGCGGAGAAATTTATTTGGTCGAGATGATAGA
ATTGTGGACGATTTAGAAAGAGACGCTGAAGAGTTGAACAGTAAAGAACAAAAACGATTCTCGGACACCT
GGAACTTTGATGCAGCCAATACCCAACCATTAGATGGCAGATTTGAATGGGACACTGGCGTTCCGCTGAA
TCAACGAACTCGACTATTGCATGTTCCCCCGATTGGTAATGCAGATTCACATAACGATAGTGAGCTTGTA
GAAGTTAACAACTCAACAGAATCAAAAAATGAAGAGTTGCCACCTACGGGGAATTCCTCTTCTGTGGGCT
CATGTGGATCTTCCGAAAATCAAAGTAAAAGAAGGAAACTATCTTCAGAATCAACTGACGACCATGTACC
CGCTACATCGAAGTCGCCCCGACTGTGACGTCATACTGTGCCACGGAATTCCAGCTGAGCGCCGGTCGCT
ACCATTACCAGTTGGTCTGGTGTCAAAAATAATAATAACCGGGCAGGCCATGTCTGCCCGTATTTCGCGT
AAGGAAATCCATTATGTACTATTTAAAAAACACAAACTTTTGGATGTTCGGTTTATTCTTTTTCTTTTAC
TTTTTTATCATGGGAGCCTACTTCCCGTTTTTCCCGATTTGGCTACATGACATCAACCATATCAGCAAAA
GTGATACGGGTATTATTTTTGCCGCTATTTCTCTGTTCTCGCTATTATTCCAACCGCTGTTTGGTCTGCT
TTCTGACAAACTCGGAACTTGTTTATTGCAGCTTATAATGGTTACAAATAAAGCAATAGCATCACAAATT
TCACAAATAAAGCATTTTTTTCACTGCATTCTAGTTGTGGTTTGTCCAAACTCATCAATGTATCTTATCA
TGTCTGGATCGACAAAGTCAAAGCGGCCATCAGATCTGCCGGTCTCCCTATAGTGAGTCGTATTAATTTC
GATAAGCCAGGTTAACCTGCATTAATGAATCGGCCAACGCGCGGGGAGAGGCGGTTTGCGTATTGGGCGC
TCTTCCGCTTCCTCGCTCACTGACTCGCTGCGCTCGGTCGTTCGGCTGCGGCGAGCGGTATCAGCTCACT
CAAAGGCGGTAATACGGTTATCCACAGAATCAGGGGATAACGCAGGAAAGAACATGTGAGCAAAAGGCCA
GCAAAAGGCCAGGAACCGTAAAAAGGCCGCGTTGCTGGCGTTTTTCCATAGGCTCCGCCCCCCTGACGAG
CATCACAAAAATCGACGCTCAAGTCAGAGGTGGCGAAACCCGACAGGACTATAAAGATACCAGGCGTTTC
CCCCTGGAAGCTCCCTCGTGCGCTCTCCTGTTCCGACCCTGCCGCTTACCGGATACCTGTCCGCCTTTCT
CCCTTCGGGAAGCGTGGCGCTTTCTCATAGCTCACGCTGTAGGTATCTCAGTTCGGTGTAGGTCGTTCGC
TCCAAGCTGGGCTGTGTGCACGAACCCCCCGTTCAGCCCGACCGCTGCGCCTTATCCGGTAACTATCGTC
TTGAGTCCAACCCGGTAAGACACGACTTATCGCCACTGGCAGCAGCCACTGGTAACAGGATTAGCAGAGC
GAGGTATGTAGGCGGTGCTACAGAGTTCTTGAAGTGGTGGCCTAACTACGGCTACACTAGAAGAACAGTA
TTTGGTATCTGCGCTCTGCTGAAGCCAGTTACCTTCGGAAAAAGAGTTGGTAGCTCTTGATCCGGCAAAC
AAACCACCGCTGGTAGCGGTGGTTTTTTTGTTTGCAAGCAGCAGATTACGCGCAGAAAAAAAGGATCTCA
AGAAGATCCTTTGATCTTTTCTACGGGGTCTGACGCTCAGTGGAACGAAAACTCACGTTAAGGGATTTTG
GTCATGAGATTATCAAAAAGGATCTTCACCTAGATCCTTTTAAATTAAAAATGAAGTTTTAAATCAATCT
AAAGTATATATGAGTAAACTTGGTCTGACAGTTACCAATGCTTAATCAGTGAGGCACCTATCTCAGCGAT
CTGTCTATTTCGTTCATCCATAGTTGCCTGACTCCCCGTCGTGTAGATAACTACGATACGGGAGGGCTTA
CCATCTGGCCCCAGTGCTGCAATGATACCGCGAGACCCACGCTCACCGGCTCCAGATTTATCAGCAATAA
ACCAGCCAGCCGGAAGGGCCGAGCGCAGAAGTGGTCCTGCAACTTTATCCGCCTCCATCCAGTCTATTAA
TTGTTGCCGGGAAGCTAGAGTAAGTAGTTCGCCAGTTAATAGTTTGCGCAACGTTGTTGCCATTGCTACA
GGCATCGTGGTGTCACGCTCGTCGTTTGGTATGGCTTCATTCAGCTCCGGTTCCCAACGATCAAGGCGAG
TTACATGATCCCCCATGTTGTGCAAAAAAGCGGTTAGCTCCTTCGGTCCTCCGATCGTTGTCAGAAGTAA
GTTGGCCGCAGTGTTATCACTCATGGTTATGGCAGCACTGCATAATTCTCTTACTGTCATGCCATCCGTA
AGATGCTTTTCTGTGACTGGTGAGTACTCAACCAAGTCATTCTGAGAATAGTGTATGCGGCGACCGAGTT
GCTCTTGCCCGGCGTCAATACGGGATAATACCGCGCCACATAGCAGAACTTTAAAAGTGCTCATCATTGG
AAAACGTTCTTCGGGGCGAAAACTCTCAAGGATCTTACCGCTGTTGAGATCCAGTTCGATGTAACCCACT
CGTGCACCCAACTGATCTTCAGCATCTTTTACTTTCACCAGCGTTTCTGGGTGAGCAAAAACAGGAAGGC
AAAATGCCGCAAAAAAGGGAATAAGGGCGACACGGAAATGTTGAATACTCATACTCTTCCTTTTTCAATA
TTATTGAAGCATTTATCAGGGTTATTGTCTCATGAGCGGATACATATTTGAATGTATTTAGAAAAATAAA
CAAATAGGGGTTCCGCGCACATTTCCCCGAAAAGTGCCACCTGACGTCTAAGAAACCATTATTATCATGA
CATTAACCTATAAAAATAGGCGTATCACGAGGCCCTTACGTATTAATTAAGGCGCGCC
